>Addgene plasmid #17970 | pMC2m | depositor full sequence | sequence record 8763 | Author sequence
GCTAGAGCCGTGAACGACAGGGCGAACGCCAGCCCGCCGACGGCGAGGGTTCCGACCGCTGCAACTCCCG
GTGCAACCTTGTCCCGGTCTATTCTCTTCACTGCACCAGCTCCAATCTGGTGTGAATGCCCCTCGTCTGT
TCGCGCAGGCGGGGGGCTCTATTCGTTTGTCAGCATCGAAAGTAGCCAGATCAGGGATGCGTTGCAACCG
CGTATGCCCAGGTCAGAAGAGTCGCACAAGAGTTGCAGACCCCTGGAAAGAAAAATGGCCAGAGGGCGAA
AACACCCTCTGACCAGCGGAGCGGGCGACGGGAATCGAACCCGCGTAGCTAGTTTGGAAGAATGGGTGTC
TGCCGACCACATATATGGGCCGGTCAAGATAGGTTTTTACCCCCTCTCGGCTGCATCCTCTAAGTGGAAA
GAAATTGCAGGTCGTAGAAGCGCGTTGAAGCCTGAGAGTTGCACAGGAGTTGCAACCCGGTAGCCTTGTT
CACGACGAGAGGAGACCTAGTTGGCACGTCGCGGATGGGGATCGCTGAAGACTCAGCGCAGCGGGAGGAT
CCAAGCCTCATACGTCAACCCGCAGGACGGTGTGAGGTACTACGCGCTGCAGACCTACGACAACAAGATG
GACGCCGAAGCCTGGCTCGCGGGCGAGAAGCGGCTCATCGAGATGGAGACCTGGACCCCTCCACAGGACC
GGGCGAAGAAGGCAGCCGCCAGCGCCATCACGCTGGAGGAGTACACCCGGAAGTGGCTCGTGGAGCGCGA
CCTCGCAGACGGCACCAGGGATCTGTACAGCGGGCACGCGGAGCGCCGCATCTACCCGGTGCTAGGTGAA
GTGGCGGTCACAGAGATGACGCCAGCTCTGGTGCGTGCGTGGTGGGCCGGGATGGGTAGGAAGCACCCGA
CTGCCCGCCGGCATGCCTACAACGTCCTCCGGGCGGTGATGAACACAGCGGTCGAGGACAAGCTGATCGC
AGAGAACCCGTGCCGGATCGAGCAGAAGGCAGCCGATGAGCGCGACGTAGAGGCGCTGACGCCTGAGGAG
CTGGACATCGTCGCCGCTGAGATCTTCGAGCACTACCGGATCGCGGCATACATCCTGGCGTGGACGAGCC
TCCGGTTCGGAGAGCTGATCGAGCTTCGCCGCAAGGACATCGTGGACGACGGCATGACGATGAAGCTCCG
GGTGCGCCGTGGCGCTTCCCGCGTGGGGAACAAGATCGTCGTTGGCAACGCCAAGACCGTCCGGTCGAAG
CGTCCTGTGACGGTTCCGCCTCACGTCGCGGAGATGATCCGAGCGCACATGAAGGACCGTACGAAGATGA
ACAAGGGCCCCGAGGCATTCCTGGTGACCACGACGCAGGGCAACCGGCTGTCGAAGTCCGCGTTCACCAA
GTCGCTGAAGCGTGGCTACGCCAAGATCGGTCGGCCGGAACTCCGCATCCACGACCTCCGCGCTGTCGGC
GCTACGTTCGCCGCTCAGGCAGGTGCGACGACCAAGGAGCTGATGGCCCGTCTCGGTCACACGACTCCTA
GGATGGCGATGAAGTACCAGATGGCGTCTGAGGCCCGCGACGAGGCTATCGCTGAGGCGATGTCCAAGCT
GGCCAAGACCTCCTGAAACGCAAAAAGCCCCCCTCCCAAGGACACTGAGTCCTAAAGAGGGGGGTTTCTT
GTCAGTACGCGAAGAACCACGCCTGGCCGCGAGCGCCAGCACCGCCGCTCTGTGCGGAGACCTGGGCACC
AGCCCCGCCGCCGCCAGGAGCATTGCCGTTCCCGCCAGCTAGCAACAAAGCGACGTTGTGTCTCAAAATC
TCTGATGTTACATTGCACAAGATAAAAATATATCATCATGAACAATAAAACTGTCTGCTTACATAAACAG
TAATACAAGGGGTGTTATGAGCCATATTCAACGGGAAACGTCTTGCTCGAGGCCGCGATTAAATTCCAAC
ATGGATGCTGATTTATATGGGTATAAATGGGCTCGCGATAATGTCGGGCAATCAGGTGCGACAATCTATC
GCTTGTATGGGAAGCCCCATGCGCCAGAGTTGTTTCTGAAACATGGCAAAGGTAGCGTTGCCAATGATGT
TACAGATGAGATGGTCAGACTAAACTGGCTGACGGAATTTATGCCTCTTCCGACCATCAAGCATTTTATC
CGTACTCCTGATGATGCATGGTTACTCACCACTGCGATCCCCGGGAAAACAGCATTCCAGGTATTAGAAG
AATATCCTGATTCAGGTGAAAATATTGTTGATGCGCTGGCAGTGTTCCTGCGCCGGTTGCATTCGATTCC
TGTTTGTAATTGTCCTTTTAACAGCGATCGCGTATTTCGTCTCGCTCAGGCGCAATCACGAATGAATAAC
GGTTTGGTTGATGCGAGTGATTTTGATGACGAGCGTAATGGCTGGCCTGTTGAACAAGTCTGGAAAGAAA
TGCATAATCTTTTGCCATTCTCACCGGATTCAGTCGTCACTCATGGTGATTTCTCACTTGATAACCTTAT
TTTTGACGAGGGGAAATTAATAGGTTGTATTGATGTTGGACGAGTCGGAATCGCAGACCGATACCAGGAT
CTTGCCATCCTATGGAACTGCCTCGGTGAGTTTTCTCCTTCATTACAGAAACGGCTTTTTCAAAAATATG
GTATTGATAATCCTGATATGAATAAATTGCAGTTTCATTTGATGCTCGATGAGTTTTTCTAATCAGAATT
GGTTAATTGGTTGTAACACTGGCAGAGCATTACGCTGACTTGACGGGACGGCGGCTTTGTTGAATAAATC
GAACTTTTGCTGAGTTGAAGGATCAGATCACGCATCTTCCCGACAACGCAGACCGTTCCGTGGCAAAGCA
AAAGTTCAAAATCACCAACTGGTCCACCTACAACAAAGCTCTCATCAACCGTGGCTCCCTCACTTTCTGG
CTGGATGATGGGGCGATTCAGGCCTGGTATGAGTCAGCAACACCTTCTTCACGAGGCAGACCTCACTAGT
TCCACTGAGCGTCAGACCCCGTAGAAAAGATCAAAGGATCTTCTTGAGATCCTTTTTTTCTGCGCGTAAT
CTGCTGCTTGCAAACAAAAAAACCACCGCTACCAGCGGTGGTTTGTTTGCCGGATCAAGAGCTACCAACT
CTTTTTCCGAAGGTAACTGGCTTCAGCAGAGCGCAGATACCAAATACTGTCCTTCTAGTGTAGCCGTAGT
TAGGCCACCACTTCAAGAACTCTGTAGCACCGCCTACATACCTCGCTCTGCTAATCCTGTTACCAGTGGC
TGCTGCCAGTGGCGATAAGTCGTGTCTTACCGGGTTGGACTCAAGACGATAGTTACCGGATAAGGCGCAG
CGGTCGGGCTGAACGGGGGGTTCGTGCACACAGCCCAGCTTGGAGCGAACGACCTACACCGAACTGAGAT
ACCTACAGCGTGAGCATTGAGAAAGCGCCACGCTTCCCGAAGGGAGAAAGGCGGACAGGTATCCGGTAAG
CGGCAGGGTCGGAACAGGAGAGCGCACGAGGGAGCTTCCAGGGGGAAACGCCTGGTATCTTTATAGTCCT
GTCGGGTTTCGCCACCTCTGACTTGAGCGTCGATTTTTGTGATGCTCGTCAGGGGGGCGGAGCCTATGGA
AAAACGCCAGCAACGCGGCCTTTTTACGGTTCCTGGCCTTTTGCTGGCCTTTTGCTCACATGTTCTTTCC
TGCGTTATCCCCTGATTCTGTGGATAACCGTATTACCGCCTTTGAGTGAGCTGATACCGCTCGCCGCAGC
CGAACGACCGAGCGCAACGCGTGCGGCCGCTGATTAGCTAAGCAGAAGGCCATCCTGACGGATGGCCTTT
TTGCGTTTAATACTGCATGCACTCTAGAAATATTGGATCGTCGCACCGGGTTAAGCCTGGAGTGCGGTGG
TGCCTGGTCGGCATTTTCGCAGTCGAGGGCTCTCGTGTAGCCTGGGCGAGTTGCCGACGCAGGCGACCCT
CNTGCCACGGATCCGCATGGTACCATCAGGAGGAATCACTTCGCAATGTCCCGCCTGGACAAGTCCAAGG
TCATCAACTCCGCCCTGGAGCTGCTGAACGAGGTCGGCATCGAGGGCCTGACCACCCGCAAGCTGGCCCA
GAAGCTGGGCGTCGAGCAGCCGACCCTGTACTGGCACGTCAAGAACAAGCGGGCCCTGCTCGACGCCTTA
GCCATTGAGATGTTAGATAGGCACCATACTCACTTTTGCCCTTTAGAAGGGGAAAGCTGGCAAGATTTTT
TACGTAATAACGCTAAAAGTTTTAGATGTGCTTTACTAAGTCATCGCGATGGAGCAAAAGTACATTTAGG
TACACGGCCTACAGAAAAACAGTATGAAACTCTCGAAAATCAATTAGCCTTTTTATGCCAACAAGGTTTT
TCACTAGAGAACGCGTTATATGCACTCAGCGCTGTGGGGCATTTTACCTTAGGTTGCGTATTGGAAGATC
AAGAGCATCAAGTCGCTAAAGAAGAAAGGGAAACACCTACTACTGATAGTATGCCGCCATTATTACGACA
AGCTATCGAATTATTTGATCACCAAGGTGCAGAGCCAGCCTTCTTATTCGGCCTTGAATTGATCATATGC
GGATTAGAAAAACAACTTAAATGTGAAAGTGGGTCTTAATGACCATGGGCTAGCGGCTTTAGCTAATTAA
TTGGGGACCCTAGAGGTCCCCTTTTTTATTTTGCGGCCGCGGTACCAGATCTTTAAATCTAGATATCCAT
GGATCCAGCTGCAGAATTCGAAGCTTATCGATGTCGACGTAGTTAACTAGCGTACGATCGACTGCCAGGC
ATCAAATAAAACGAAAGGCTCAGTCGAAAGACTGGGCCTTTCGTTTTATCTGTTGTTTGTCCGGCCATCA
TGGCCGCGGTGATA
Features (pLannotate 1.2.2; 10 found; start..end, strand, type, name):
    511..1623    +  CDS            33: VINT_BPML5 - Also known as int. Protein inferred from homology: Swiss-Prot protein existence level 3. Integrase is necessary for integration of the phage into the host genome by site-specific recombination. From Mycobacterium phage L5 (Mycobacteriophage L5).
   1685..1789    -  CDS            32 (fragment): VG32_BPML5 - Protein predicted: Swiss-Prot protein existence level 4. From Mycobacterium phage L5 (Mycobacteriophage L5).
   1907..2722    +  CDS            KanR: aminoglycoside phosphotransferase; aph(3')-Ia; confers resistance to kanamycin in bacteria or G418 (Geneticin®) in eukaryotes
   2863..3006    +  CDS            TRA2_ECOLX (fragment): Protein predicted: Swiss-Prot protein existence level 4. Required for transposition of transposon Tn903. From Escherichia coli.
   3054..3642    +  rep_origin     ori: high-copy-number ColE1/pMB1/pBR322/pUC origin of replication
   3824..3851    +  terminator     rrnB T2 terminator: transcription terminator T2 from the E. coli rrnB gene
   4036..4656    +  CDS            tetR: TETR2_ECOLX - Experimental evidence at protein level: Swiss-Prot protein existence level 1. TetR is the repressor of the tetracycline resistance element; its N-terminal region forms a helix-turn-helix structure and binds DNA. Binding of tetracycline to TetR reduces the repressor affinity for the tetracycline resistance gene (tetA) promoter operator sites. From Escherichia coli.
   4769..4786    -  misc_feature   MCS (fragment): multiple cloning site
   4833..4879    +  terminator     rrnB T1 terminator: transcription terminator T1 from the E. coli rrnB gene
   4902..98      -  CDS            34.1 (fragment) (across the origin): VG341_BPMD2 - Protein predicted: Swiss-Prot protein existence level 4. Putative excisionase. From Mycobacterium phage D29 (Mycobacteriophage D29).
