[The description below was written by a language model from this plasmid's Addgene catalogue record and pLannotate feature annotations shown in this document.]
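Description:
pMC2m is a mycobacterial expression plasmid built on the integrative pMV306 backbone and designed to supply the tetracycline repressor TetR(B) in mycobacteria. In E. coli it replicates from a ColE1/pMB1-type origin; the automated annotation labels this origin high copy, but the depositor describes the plasmid as low copy in E. coli. It has no mycobacterial replication origin. Instead it carries the integrase gene of mycobacteriophage L5, together with small flanking phage gene fragments that come along with the integration region. The integrase inserts the plasmid into the host chromosome by site-specific recombination, giving a stable single-copy integrant. The attP site that would be expected is not separately annotated in the feature table. Selection in both hosts relies on the Tn903-derived aph(3')-Ia kanamycin resistance gene.

The payload is wild-type tetR(B). According to the depositor, the first 50 codons were adapted to mycobacterial codon usage, and the gene is expressed from a mycobacterial promoter of intermediate strength (Pimyc, also called Ptb21). That promoter is not annotated in the table, but it presumably lies in the gap upstream of the tetR coding sequence. The cassette sits between the rrnB T2 and T1 terminators, which insulate it from read-through transcription, and a remnant of the multiple cloning site lies downstream of tetR.

TetR binds tet operator sequences and releases them when tetracycline-class inducers are present. A strain carrying integrated pMC2m can therefore regulate a gene placed under a tetO-containing promoter supplied separately. The associated publication used such repressor constructs for conditional gene silencing in Mycobacterium smegmatis. The intermediate promoter strength sets a defined level of repressor.
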