Addgene plasmid #17970: pMC2m
Depositing lab: Sabine Ehrt. Publication: Silencing Mycobacterium smegmatis by using tetracycline repressors. Guo XV, Monteleone M, Klotzsche M, Kamionka A, Hillen W, Braunstein M, Ehrt S, Schnappinger D. J Bacteriol. 2007 Jul . 189(13):4614-23. 10.1128/JB.00216-07 PubMed 17483222.
Backbone
  Vector backbone: pMV306
  Vector type: mycobacteria expression
Growth in bacteria
  Bacterial resistance: Kanamycin, 50 μg/mL
  Growth temperature: 37°C
  Growth strain: DH5alpha
  Growth instructions: This plasmid is low copy number in E. coli and integrative in mycobacteria.
  Copy number: Low Copy
Gene/Insert
  Gene/Insert name: tetR (B) (alt names: tetracycline repressor; wild-type tetR)
  Cloning method: Restriction Enzyme
  Sequencing primers: 5′ n/a
Terms and licenses: Academic/Nonprofit Terms; Industry Terms: Not Available to Industry
Depositor comments: The N-terminus (first 50 AA) of TetR are codon usage adapted for mycobacteria. tetR is expressed from a mycobacterial promoter of intermediate strength (pimyc = ptb21). Also see Pubmed ID's 18059281 and 15687379.
How to cite: pMC2m was a gift from Sabine Ehrt (Addgene plasmid # 17970 ; http://n2t.net/addgene:17970 ; RRID:Addgene_17970)
