>Addgene plasmid #17970 | pMC2m | addgene partial sequence | sequence record 81560 | pBR322ori-F 5'-GGGAAACGCCTGGTATCTTT-3'
CTCTGACTTGAGCGTCGATTTTTGTGATGCTCGTCAGGGGGGCGGAGCCTATGGAAAAACGCCAGCAACG
CGGCCTTTTTACGGTTCCTGGCCTTTTGCTGGCCTTTTGCTCACATGTTCTTTCCTGCGTTATCCCCTGA
TTCTGTGGATAACCGTATTACCGCCTTTGAGTGAGCTGATACCGCTCGCCGCAGCCGAACGACCGAGCGC
AACGCGTGCGGCCGCTGATTAGCTAAGCAGAAGGCCATCCTGACGGATGCCTTTTTCGCTTTAATACTGC
ATGCACTCTAGAAATATTGGATCGTCGCACCGGGTTAAGCCTGGAGTGCGGTGGTGCCTGGTCGGCATTT
TCGCAGTCGAGGGCTCTCGTGTAGCCTGGGCGAGTTGCCGACGCAGGCGACCCTCCTGCCACGGATCCGC
ATGGTACCATCAGGAGGAATCACTTCGCAATGTCCCGCCTGGACAAGTCCAAGGTCATCAACTCCGCCCT
GGAGCTGCTGAACGAGGTCGGCATCGAGGGCCTGACCACCCGCAAGCTGGCCCAGAAGCTGGGCGTCGAG
CAGCCGACCCTGTACTGGCACGTCAAGAACAAGCGGGCCCTGCTCGACGCCTTAGCCATTGAGATGTTAG
ATAGGCACCATACTCACTTTTGCCCTTTAGAAGGGGAAAGCTGGCAAGATTTTTTACGTAATAACGCTAA
AAGTTTTAGATGTGCTTTACTAAGTCATCGCGATGGAGCAAAAGTACATTTAGGTACACGGCCTACAGAA
AAACAGTATGAAACTCTCGAAAATCAATTAGCCTTTTTATGCCAACAAGGTTTTTCACTAGAGAACGCGT
TATATGCACTCAGCGCTGTGGGGCATTTTACCTTAGGTTGCGTATTGGAAGATCAAGAGCATCAAGTCGC
TAAAGAAGAAAGGGAAACACCTACTACTGATAGTATGCCGCCATTAT
