>Addgene plasmid #17970 | pMC2m | addgene partial sequence | sequence record 81562 | pMV306-R 5'-ctttcgatgctgacaaacga-3'
GACGAGGGGCATTCACACCAGATTGGAGCTGGTGCAGTGAAGAGAATAGACCGGGACAAGGTTGCACCGG
GAGTTGCAGCGGTCGGAACCCTCGCCGTCGGCGGGCTGGCGTTCGCCCTGTCGTTCACGGCTCTAGCTGA
TCACCGCGGCCATGATGGCATAAAACGAAAGGCCCAGTCTTTCGACTGAGCCTTTCGTTTTATTTGATGC
CTGGCAGTCGATCGTACGCTAGTTAACTACGTCGACATCGATAAGCTTCGAATTCTGCAGCTGGATCCAT
GGATATCTAGATTTAAAGATCTGGTACCGCGGCCGCAAAATAAAAAAGGGGACCTCTAGGGTCCCCAATT
AATTAGCTAAAGCGCTAGCCCATGGTCATTAAGACCCACTTTCACATTTAAGTTGTTTTTCTAATCCGCA
TATGATCAATTCAAGGCCGAATAAGAAGGCTGGCTCTGCACCTTGGTGATCAAATAATTCGATAGCTTGT
CGTAATAATGGCGGCATACTATCAGTAGTAGGTGTTTCCCTTTCTTCTTTAGCGACTTGATGCTCTTGAT
CTTCCAATACGCAACCTAAGGTAAAATGCCCCACAGCGCTGAGTGCATATAACGCGTTCTCTAGTGAAAA
ACCTTGTTGGCATAAAAAGGCTAATTGATTTTCGAGAGTTTCATACTGTTTTTCTGTAGGCCGTGTACCT
AAATGTACTTTTGCTCCATCGCGATGACTTAGTAAAGCACATCTAAAACTTTTAGCGTTATTACGTAAAA
AATCTTGCCAGCTTTCCCCTTCTAAAGGGCAAAAGTGAGTATGGTGCCTATCTAACATCTCAATGGCTAA
GGCGTCGAGCAGGGCCCGCTTGTTCTTGACGTGCCAGTACAGGGTCGGCTGCTCGACGCCCAGCTTCTGG
GCCAGCTTGCGGGTGGTCAGG
